Addgene plasmid #45760: pCMV5 alpha 1A AR
Depositing lab: Robert Lefkowitz. Depositing organization: Duke University. Publication: Molecular cloning and expression of the cDNA for a novel alpha 1-adrenergic receptor subtype. Schwinn DA, Lomasney JW, Lorenz W, Szklut PJ, Fremeau RT Jr, Yang-Feng TL, Caron MG, Lefkowitz RJ, Cotecchia S. J Biol Chem. 1990 May 15;265(14):8183-9. PubMed 1970822.
Backbone
  Vector backbone: pCMV5
  Backbone size w/o insert (bp): 4657
  Vector type: Mammalian Expression
Growth in bacteria
  Bacterial resistance: Ampicillin, 100 μg/mL
  Growth temperature: 37°C
  Growth strain: DH5alpha
  Copy number: Unknown
Gene/Insert
  Gene/Insert name: alpha 1A AR (alt names: ADRA1A; adrenergic, alpha-1A-, receptor)
  Species: R. norvegicus (rat)
  Entrez Gene: Adra1a (a.k.a. Adra1c)
  Promoter: CMV
  Cloning method: Unknown
  Sequencing primers: 5′ CMV-F; 3′ hGH-pA-R
Terms and licenses: Academic/Nonprofit Terms; Industry Terms: Not Available to Industry
How to cite: pCMV5 alpha 1A AR was a gift from Robert Lefkowitz (Addgene plasmid # 45760 ; http://n2t.net/addgene:45760 ; RRID:Addgene_45760)
