[The description below was written by a language model from this plasmid's Addgene catalogue record.]
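Description:
pCMV5 alpha 1A AR is a mammalian expression plasmid built on the pCMV5 backbone (about 4.7 kb without the insert) that carries the cDNA for the rat (Rattus norvegicus) alpha-1A adrenergic receptor, Adra1a, a gene also known by the older alias Adra1c. The plasmid is propagated in E. coli under ampicillin selection. The record lists the copy number as unknown and provides no feature table, so the origin of replication and other backbone elements are not documented here. No mammalian selection marker is recorded, which suggests the plasmid is meant for transient transfection rather than drug-selected stable lines, although the record does not say so directly.

Receptor expression is driven by the CMV promoter, a strong constitutive viral promoter active in most commonly used mammalian cell lines. The listed 3′ sequencing primer anneals in a human growth hormone polyadenylation region, implying that the insert sits between the CMV promoter and an hGH polyA signal that handles transcript termination and processing. No epitope tags, fusion partners or reporters are recorded, so the receptor appears to be expressed in native, untagged form. The cloning method and insert size are not stated.

The alpha-1A adrenergic receptor is a G protein-coupled receptor that responds to catecholamines. The associated publication concerns the molecular cloning and expression of a novel alpha-1 adrenergic receptor subtype. A construct of this kind is typically used for heterologous expression of the receptor in cultured mammalian cells, for example to study ligand binding, pharmacological subtype profiles and downstream signalling.
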