>Addgene plasmid #45760 | pCMV5 alpha 1A AR | addgene partial sequence | sequence record 65180 | CMV-F 5'-CGCAAATGGGCGGTAGGCGTG-3'
ACCGTCAGAATTCGAGATGACTTTCCGCGACATCCTGAGCGTCACTTTCGAAGGACCCCGGTCGAGCAGT
AGCACTGGGGGCTCCGGCGCGGGCGGCGGAGCTGGCACGGTTGGCCCCGAGGGTACGGCGGTGGGCGGCG
TGCCGGGCGCTACAGGCGGCGGCGCTGTGGTGGGAACCGGCAGCGGCGAGGACAACCAGAGCTCCACGGG
AGAACCGGGAGCCGCGGCGAGCGGCGAAGTAAATGGCTCGGCGGCCGTCGGGGGGCTAGTGGTGAGTGCT
CAGGGCGTGGGAGTGGGTGTCTTCCTGGCGGCCTTCATCCTCACCGCTGTGGCGGGCAACCTGCTGGTCA
TCCTTTCGGTGGCCTGCAACCGCCACCTACAGACGGTCACCAACTATTTCATCGTGAACCTGGCGGTGGC
TGACCTGCTTTTGAGTGCAGCTGTGTTGCCCTTCTCAGCCACTATGGAGGTTCTAGGCTTCTGGGCCTTC
GGCCGAACCTTCTGCGACGTGTGGGCCGCGGTGGACGTGCTGTGCTGCACTGCCTCCATCCTTAGCCTCT
GCACCATCTCTGTGGACCGGTACGTGGGTGTGCGCCACTCGCTCAAGTACCCAGCCATTATGACAGAGCG
CAAGGCCGCTGCCATTCTGGCTCTGCTTTGGGCGGTGGCCCTGGTGGTATCTGTGGGACCGCTACTAGGT
TGGAAGGAGCCAGTGCCCCCGGATGAGCGTTTCTGCGGCATCACCGANGAGGTGGGCTATGCAATCTTCT
CTTCCGTGTGCTCCTTCTACCTACCCATGG
