>Addgene plasmid #45760 | pCMV5 alpha 1A AR | addgene partial sequence | sequence record 65395 | hGH-pA-R 5'-CCAGCTTGGTTCCCAATAGA-3'
CCTTGCTCCATACCACCCCCCTCCACCCCATAATATTATAGAAGGACACCTAGTCAGACAAAATGATGCA
ACTTAATTTTATTAGGACAAGGCTGGTGGGCACTGGAGTGGCAACTTCCAGGGCCAGGAGAGGCACTGGG
GAGGGGTCACAGGGATGCCACCCGGGATCCTCTAGAGTCGACCTGCAGGTCGAGGGATCCGGCTGGTTCT
TTCCGCCTCAGAAGGTACTTTTTTTTTTTTTTTTTTTTTTTTTTTTTTTTTTTTTTTTTTTTTTTTTTTT
TTNCCCNGCCNNAANAAAANANAANTNCNCTTNCCAANAAANAGGTTTCAAAANGANAAANAAGGCNCCC
CCCTTTTGCNCCCGGGAANCCCAGNGAAAAGNGNNGGGCNCAAACNGGCNCAANGAANTNTNTNCCCNGN
GNAAACAGNAAGGCCCCGGGGNGGGGGGTNTGGNGNGGGNAACANACNTTTAGNANNGGGGGNAAAAGGG
CANNGGNCCCNGGGNGNAAAAACAANAAATTTNTTCGGGGGGCATCCAANACCCCCCCAAAANTTGCCGN
ANGGNAGGCC
